>Addgene plasmid #82560 | pCAG-dCas9-5xPlat2AflD | depositor full sequence | sequence record 156966 | pCAG-dCas9-5xPlat2AflD sequence 10042 bps
TAGTTATTAATAGTAATCAATTACGGGGTCATTAGTTCATAGCCCATATATGGAGTTCCGCGTTACATAA
CTTACGGTAAATGGCCCGCCTGGCTGACCGCCCAACGACCCCCGCCCATTGACGTCAATAATGACGTATG
TTCCCATAGTAACGCCAATAGGGACTTTCCATTGACGTCAATGGGTGGACTATTTACGGTAAACTGCCCA
CTTGGCAGTACATCAAGTGTATCATATGCCAAGTACGCCCCCTATTGACGTCAATGACGGTAAATGGCCC
GCCTGGCATTATGCCCAGTACATGACCTTATGGGACTTTCCTACTTGGCAGTACATCTACGTATTAGTCA
TCGCTATTACCATGGGTCGAGGTGAGCCCCACGTTCTGCTTCACTCTCCCCATCTCCCCCCCCTCCCCAC
CCCCAATTTTGTATTTATTTATTTTTTAATTATTTTGTGCAGCGATGGGGGCGGGGGGGGGGGGGGCGCG
CGCCAGGCGGGGCGGGGCGGGGCGAGGGGCGGGGCGGGGCGAGGCGGAGAGGTGCGGCGGCAGCCAATCA
GAGCGGCGCGCTCCGAAAGTTTCCTTTTATGGCGAGGCGGCGGCGGCGGCGGCCCTATAAAAAGCGAAGC
GCGCGGCGGGCGGGAGTCGCTGCGTTGCCTTCGCCCCGTGCCCCGCTCCGCGCCGCCTCGCGCCGCCCGC
CCCGGCTCTGACTGACCGCGTTACTCCCACAGGTGAGCGGGCGGGACGGCCCTTCTCCTCCGGGCTGTAA
TTAGCGCTTGGTTTAATGACGGCTCGTTTCTTTTCTGTGGCTGCGTGAAAGCCTTAAAGGGCTCCGGGAG
GGCCCTTTGTGCGGGGGGGAGCGGCTCGGGGGGTGCGTGCGTGTGTGTGTGCGTGGGGAGCGCCGCGTGC
GGCCCGCGCTGCCCGGCGGCTGTGAGCGCTGCGGGCGCGGCGCGGGGCTTTGTGCGCTCCGCGTGTGCGC
GAGGGGAGCGCGGCCGGGGGCGGTGCCCCGCGGTGCGGGGGGGCTGCGAGGGGAACAAAGGCTGCGTGCG
GGGTGTGTGCGTGGGGGGGTGAGCAGGGGGTGTGGGCGCGGCGGTCGGGCTGTAACCCCCCCCTGCACCC
CCCTCCCCGAGTTGCTGAGCACGGCCCGGCTTCGGGTGCGGGGCTCCGTGCGGGGCGTGGCGCGGGGCTC
GCCGTGCCGGGCGGGGGGTGGCGGCAGGTGGGGGTGCCGGGCGGGGCGGGGCCGCCTCGGGCCGGGGAGG
GCTCGGGGGAGGGGCGCGGCGGCCCCGGAGCGCCGGCGGCTGTCGAGGCGCGGCGAGCCGCAGCCATTGC
CTTTTATGGTAATCGTGCGAGAGGGCGCAGGGACTTCCTTTGTCCCAAATCTGGCGGAGCCGAAATCTGG
GAGGCGCCGCCGCACCCCCTCTAGCGGGCGCGGGCGAAGCGGTGCGGCGCCGGCAGGAAGGAAATGGGCG
GGGAGGGCCTTCGTGCGTCGCCGCGCCGCCGTCCCCTTCTCCATCTCCAGCCTCGGGGCTGCCGCAGGGG
GACGGCTGCCTTCGGGGGGGACGGGGCAGGGCGGGGTTCGGCTTCTGGCGTGTGACCGGCGGCTCTAGAG
CCTCTGCTAACCATGTTCATGCCTTCTTCTTTTTCCTACAGCTCCTGGGCAACGTGCTGGTTGTTGTGCT
GTCTCATCATTTTGGCAAAGAATTCTGCAGTCGACGGTACCGCGGGCCCCCTAGGCTACGCGCGCCACCA
TGCCCAAGAAGAAGCGCAAGGTGGGACGCGTCTGCAGGATATCAAGCTTGCGGTACCGCGGGCCCGGGAT
CGCCACCATGGACAAGAAGTACAGCATCGGCCTGGCCATCGGCACCAACTCTGTGGGCTGGGCCGTGATC
ACCGACGAGTACAAGGTGCCCAGCAAGAAATTCAAGGTGCTGGGCAACACCGACCGGCACAGCATCAAGA
AGAACCTGATCGGCGCCCTGCTGTTCGACAGCGGAGAAACAGCCGAGGCCACCCGGCTGAAGAGAACCGC
CAGAAGAAGATACACCAGACGGAAGAACCGGATCTGCTATCTGCAAGAGATCTTCAGCAACGAGATGGCC
AAGGTGGACGACAGCTTCTTCCACAGACTGGAAGAGTCCTTCCTGGTGGAAGAGGATAAGAAGCACGAGC
GGCACCCCATCTTCGGCAACATCGTGGACGAGGTGGCCTACCACGAGAAGTACCCCACCATCTACCACCT
GAGAAAGAAACTGGTGGACAGCACCGACAAGGCCGACCTGCGGCTGATCTATCTGGCCCTGGCCCACATG
ATCAAGTTCCGGGGCCACTTCCTGATCGAGGGCGACCTGAACCCCGACAACAGCGACGTGGACAAGCTGT
TCATCCAGCTGGTGCAGACCTACAACCAGCTGTTCGAGGAAAACCCCATCAACGCCAGCGGCGTGGACGC
CAAGGCCATCCTGTCTGCCAGACTGAGCAAGAGCAGACGGCTGGAAAATCTGATCGCCCAGCTGCCCGGC
GAGAAGAAGAATGGCCTGTTCGGCAACCTGATTGCCCTGAGCCTGGGCCTGACCCCCAACTTCAAGAGCA
ACTTCGACCTGGCCGAGGATGCCAAACTGCAGCTGAGCAAGGACACCTACGACGACGACCTGGACAACCT
GCTGGCCCAGATCGGCGACCAGTACGCCGACCTGTTTCTGGCCGCCAAGAACCTGTCCGACGCCATCCTG
CTGAGCGACATCCTGAGAGTGAACACCGAGATCACCAAGGCCCCCCTGAGCGCCTCTATGATCAAGAGAT
ACGACGAGCACCACCAGGACCTGACCCTGCTGAAAGCTCTCGTGCGGCAGCAGCTGCCTGAGAAGTACAA
AGAGATTTTCTTCGACCAGAGCAAGAACGGCTACGCCGGCTACATCGATGGCGGAGCCAGCCAGGAAGAG
TTCTACAAGTTCATCAAGCCCATCCTGGAAAAGATGGACGGCACCGAGGAACTGCTCGTGAAGCTGAACA
GAGAGGACCTGCTGCGGAAGCAGCGGACCTTCGACAACGGCAGCATCCCCCACCAGATCCACCTGGGAGA
GCTGCACGCCATTCTGCGGCGGCAGGAAGATTTTTACCCATTCCTGAAGGACAACCGGGAAAAGATCGAG
AAGATCCTGACCTTCCGCATCCCCTACTACGTGGGCCCTCTGGCCAGGGGAAACAGCAGATTCGCCTGGA
TGACCAGAAAGAGCGAGGAAACCATCACCCCCTGGAACTTCGAGGAAGTGGTGGACAAGGGCGCCAGCGC
CCAGAGCTTCATCGAGCGGATGACCAACTTCGATAAGAACCTGCCCAACGAGAAGGTGCTGCCCAAGCAC
AGCCTGCTGTACGAGTACTTCACCGTGTACAACGAGCTGACCAAAGTGAAATACGTGACCGAGGGAATGA
GAAAGCCCGCCTTCCTGAGCGGCGAGCAGAAAAAAGCCATCGTGGACCTGCTGTTCAAGACCAACCGGAA
AGTGACCGTGAAGCAGCTGAAAGAGGACTACTTCAAGAAAATCGAGTGCTTCGACTCCGTGGAAATCTCC
GGCGTGGAAGATCGGTTCAACGCCTCCCTGGGCACATACCACGATCTGCTGAAAATTATCAAGGACAAGG
ACTTCCTGGACAATGAGGAAAACGAGGACATTCTGGAAGATATCGTGCTGACCCTGACACTGTTTGAGGA
CAGAGAGATGATCGAGGAACGGCTGAAAACCTATGCCCACCTGTTCGACGACAAAGTGATGAAGCAGCTG
AAGCGGCGGAGATACACCGGCTGGGGCAGGCTGAGCCGGAAGCTGATCAACGGCATCCGGGACAAGCAGT
CCGGCAAGACAATCCTGGATTTCCTGAAGTCCGACGGCTTCGCCAACAGAAACTTCATGCAGCTGATCCA
CGACGACAGCCTGACCTTTAAAGAGGACATCCAGAAAGCCCAGGTGTCCGGCCAGGGCGATAGCCTGCAC
GAGCACATTGCCAATCTGGCCGGCAGCCCCGCCATTAAGAAGGGCATCCTGCAGACAGTGAAGGTGGTGG
ACGAGCTCGTGAAAGTGATGGGCCGGCACAAGCCCGAGAACATCGTGATCGAAATGGCCAGAGAGAACCA
GACCACCCAGAAGGGACAGAAGAACAGCCGCGAGAGAATGAAGCGGATCGAAGAGGGCATCAAAGAGCTG
GGCAGCCAGATCCTGAAAGAACACCCCGTGGAAAACACCCAGCTGCAGAACGAGAAGCTGTACCTGTACT
ACCTGCAGAATGGGCGGGATATGTACGTGGACCAGGAACTGGACATCAACCGGCTGTCCGACTACGATGT
GGACGCTATCGTGCCTCAGAGCTTTCTGAAGGACGACTCCATCGATAACAAAGTGCTGACTCGGAGCGAC
AAGAACCGGGGCAAGAGCGACAACGTGCCCTCCGAAGAGGTCGTGAAGAAGATGAAGAACTACTGGCGCC
AGCTGCTGAATGCCAAGCTGATTACCCAGAGGAAGTTCGACAATCTGACCAAGGCCGAGAGAGGCGGCCT
GAGCGAACTGGATAAGGCCGGCTTCATCAAGAGACAGCTGGTGGAAACCCGGCAGATCACAAAGCACGTG
GCACAGATCCTGGACTCCCGGATGAACACTAAGTACGACGAGAACGACAAACTGATCCGGGAAGTGAAAG
TGATCACCCTGAAGTCCAAGCTGGTGTCCGATTTCCGGAAGGATTTCCAGTTTTACAAAGTGCGCGAGAT
CAACAACTACCACCACGCCCACGACGCCTACCTGAACGCCGTCGTGGGAACCGCCCTGATCAAAAAGTAC
CCTAAGCTGGAAAGCGAGTTCGTGTACGGCGACTACAAGGTGTACGACGTGCGGAAGATGATCGCCAAGA
GCGAGCAGGAAATCGGCAAGGCTACCGCCAAGTACTTCTTCTACAGCAACATCATGAACTTTTTCAAGAC
CGAGATTACCCTGGCCAACGGCGAGATCCGGAAGCGGCCTCTGATCGAGACAAACGGCGAAACAGGCGAG
ATCGTGTGGGATAAGGGCCGGGACTTTGCCACCGTGCGGAAAGTGCTGTCTATGCCCCAAGTGAATATCG
TGAAAAAGACCGAGGTGCAGACAGGCGGCTTCAGCAAAGAGTCTATCCTGCCCAAGAGGAACAGCGACAA
GCTGATCGCCAGAAAGAAGGACTGGGACCCTAAGAAGTACGGCGGCTTCGACAGCCCCACCGTGGCCTAT
TCTGTGCTGGTGGTGGCCAAAGTGGAAAAGGGCAAGTCCAAGAAACTGAAGAGTGTGAAAGAGCTGCTGG
GGATCACCATCATGGAAAGAAGCAGCTTCGAGAAGAATCCCATCGACTTTCTGGAAGCCAAGGGCTACAA
AGAAGTGAAAAAGGACCTGATCATCAAGCTGCCTAAGTACTCCCTGTTCGAGCTGGAAAACGGCCGGAAG
AGAATGCTGGCCTCTGCCGGCGAACTGCAGAAGGGAAACGAACTGGCCCTGCCCTCCAAATATGTGAACT
TCCTGTACCTGGCCAGCCACTATGAGAAGCTGAAGGGCTCCCCCGAGGATAATGAGCAGAAACAGCTGTT
TGTGGAACAGCACAAACACTACCTGGACGAGATCATCGAGCAGATCAGCGAGTTCTCCAAGAGAGTGATC
CTGGCCGACGCTAATCTGGACAAGGTGCTGAGCGCCTACAACAAGCACAGAGACAAGCCTATCAGAGAGC
AGGCCGAGAATATCATCCACCTGTTTACCCTGACCAATCTGGGAGCCCCTGCCGCCTTCAAGTACTTTGA
CACCACCATCGACCGGAAGAGGTACACCAGCACCAAAGAGGTGCTGGACGCCACCCTGATCCACCAGAGC
ATCACCGGCCTGTACGAGACACGGATCGACCTGTCTCAGCTGGGAGGCGACGCCTATCCCTATGACGTGC
CCGATTATGCCAGCCTGGGCAGCGGCTCCCCCAAGAAAAAACGCAAGGTGGAAGATCCTAAGAAAAAGCG
GAAAGTGGACGGCATTGGTAGTGGGAGCAACGGCAGCAGCGGATCCAACGGTCCGACTGACGCCGCGGAA
GAGGAGCTTCTGAGCAAAAACTATCACCTCGAAAACGAGGTTGCGCGACTGAAGAAAGGAAGCGGGTCCG
GTGGAAGTGGCTCCGGATCTGGAGGTTCTGGCAGCGGAGGTAGCGGCAGTGGCGAAGAGCTCCTTAGTAA
GAACTATCATCTGGAAAATGAGGTAGCGCGCTTAAAGAAAGGGTCGGGAAGTGGCGGCAGCGGAAGTGGG
AGTGGAGGGAGCGGTTCTGGCGGTTCCGGCAGTGGAGAGGAGTTGCTGTCTAAGAACTACCACTTAGAAA
ACGAAGTCGCACGGCTAAAAAAAGGTTCCGGCTCCGGCGGCTCCGGTTCTGGAAGCGGGGGCTCGGGATC
AGGTGGATCTGGATCAGGAGAGGAATTGCTTTCCAAAAACTACCACCTTGAGAATGAGGTGGCCAGGTTA
AAGAAGGGGAGCGGCTCGGGGGGTAGTGGATCGGGGTCGGGCGGGTCAGGAAGCGGTGGTAGCGGATCTG
GGGAGGAGCTGCTCTCGAAGAATTACCATTTGGAGAACGAAGTGGCGAGACTAAAGAAGGGAAGCGGTAG
TGGTGGTTCAGGGTCTGGTTCAGGTGGCAGTGGGTCTGGGGGCTCAGGGTCCGGGTAGGCGGCCGCGACT
CTAGATCATAATCAGCCATACCACATTTGTAGAGGTTTTACTTGCTTTAAAAAACCTCCCACACCTCCCC
CTGAACCTGAAACATAAAATGAATGCAATTGTTGTTGTTAACTTGTTTATTGCAGCTTATAATGGTTACA
AATAAAGCAATAGCATCACAAATTTCACAAATAAAGCATTTTTTTCACTGCATTCTAGTTGTGGTTTGTC
CAAACTCATCAATGTATCTTAAGGCGTAAATTGTAAGCGTTAATATTTTGTTAAAATTCGCGTTAAATTT
TTGTTAAATCAGCTCATTTTTTAACCAATAGGCCGAAATCGGCAAAATCCCTTATAAATCAAAAGAATAG
ACCGAGATAGGGT
[37 nt withheld, positions 7084-7120]
AAAGAACGTGGACTCCAACGTCAAAGG
[49 nt withheld, positions 7148-7196]
T
[91 nt withheld, positions 7198-7288]
G
[124 nt withheld, positions 7290-7413]
CAGGTGGCACTTTTCGGGGAAATGTGCGCGGAACCCCTATTTGTTTATTTTTCTAAATACATTCAAATAT
GTATCCGCTCATGAGACAATAACCCTGATAAATGCTTCAATAATATTGAAAAAGGAAGAGTCCTGAGGCG
GAAAGAACCAGCTGTGGAATGTGTGTCAGTTAGGGTGTGGAAAGTCCCCAGGCTCCCCAGCAGGCAGAAG
TATGCAAAGCATGCATCTCAATTAGTCAGCAACCAGGTGTGGAAAGTCCCCAGGCTCCCCAGCAGGCAGA
AGTATGCAAAGCATGCATCTCAATTAGTCAGCAACCATAGTCCCGCCCCTAACTCCGCCCATCCCGCCCC
TAACTCCGCCCAGTTCCGCCCATTCTCCGCCCCATGGCTGACTAATTTTTTTTATTTATGCAGAGGCCGA
GGCCGCCTCGGCCTCTGAGCTATTCCAGAAGTAGTGAGGAGGCTTTTTTGGAGGCCTAGGCTTTTGCAAA
GATCGATCAAGAGACAGGATGAGGATCGTTTCGCATGATTGAACAAGATGGATTGCACGCAGGTTCTCCG
GCCGCTTGGGTGGAGAGGCTATTCGGCTATGACTGGGCACAACAGACAATCGGCTGCTCTGATGCCGCCG
TGTTCCGGCTGTCAGCGCAGGGGCGCCCGGTTCTTTTTGTCAAGACCGACCTGTCCGGTGCCCTGAATGA
ACTGCAAGACGAGGCAGCGCGGCTATCGTGGCTGGCCACGACGGGCGTTCCTTGCGCAGCTGTGCTCGAC
GTTGTCACTGAAGCGGGAAGGGACTGGCTGCTATTGGGCGAAGTGCCGGGGCAGGATCTCCTGTCATCTC
ACCTTGCTCCTGCCGAGAAAGTATCCATCATGGCTGATGCAATGCGGCGGCTGCATACGCTTGATCCGGC
TACCTGCCCATTCGACCACCAAGCGAAACATCGCATCGAGCGAGCACGTACTCGGATGGAAGCCGGTCTT
GTCGATCAGGATGATCTGGACGAAGAGCATCAGGGGCTCGCGCCAGCCGAACTGTTCGCCAGGCTCAAGG
CGAGCATGCCCGACGGCGAGGATCTCGTCGTGACCCATGGCGATGCCTGCTTGCCGAATATCATGGTGGA
AAATGGCCGCTTTTCTGGATTCATCGACTGTGGCCGGCTGGGTGTGGCGGACCGCTATCAGGACATAGCG
TTGGCTACCCGTGATATTGCTGAAGAGCTTGGCGGCGAATGGGCTGACCGCTTCCTCGTGCTTTACGGTA
TCGCCGCTCCCGATTCGCAGCGCATCGCCTTCTATCGCCTTCTTGACGAGTTCTTCTGAGCGGGACTCTG
GGGTTCGAAATGACCGACCAAGCGACGCCCAACCTGCCATCACGAGATTTCGATTCCACCGCCGCCTTCT
ATGAAAGGTTGGGCTTCGGAATCGTTTTCCGGGACGCCGGCTGGATGATCCTCCAGCGCGGGGATCTCAT
GCTGGAGTTCTTCGCCCACCCTAGGGGGAGGCTAACTGAAACACGGAAGGAGACAATACCGGAAGGAACC
CGCGCTATGACGGCAATAAAAAGACAGAATAAAACGCACGGTGTTGGGTCGTTTGTTCATAAACGCGGGG
TTCGGTCCCAGGGCTGGCACTCTGTCGATACCCCACCGAGACCCCATTGGGGCCAATACGCCCGCGTTTC
TTCCTTTTCCCCACCCCACCCCCCAAGTTCGGGTGAAGGCCCAGGGCTCGCAGCCAACGTCGGGGCGGCA
GGCCCTGCCATAGCCTCAGGTTACTCATATATACTTTAGATTGATTTAAAACTTCATTTTTAATTTAAAA
GGATCTAGGTGAAGATCCTTTTTGATAATCTCATGACCAAAATCCCTTAACGTGAGTTTTCGTTCCACTG
AGCGTCAGACCCCGTAGAAAAGATCAAAGGATCTTCTTGAGATCCTTTTTTTCTGCGCGTAATCTGCTGC
TTGCAAACAAAAAAACCACCGCTACCAGCGGTGGTTTGTTTGCCGGATCAAGAGCTACCAACTCTTTTTC
CGAAGGTAACTGGCTTCAGCAGAGCGCAGATACCAAATACTGTCCTTCTAGTGTAGCCGTAGTTAGGCCA
CCACTTCAAGAACTCTGTAGCACCGCCTACATACCTCGCTCTGCTAATCCTGTTACCAGTGGCTGCTGCC
AGTGGCGATAAGTCGTGTCTTACCGGGTTGGACTCAAGACGATAGTTACCGGATAAGGCGCAGCGGTCGG
GCTGAACGGGGGGTTCGTGCACACAGCCCAGCTTGGAGCGAACGACCTACACCGAACTGAGATACCTACA
GCGTGAGCTATGAGAAAGCGCCACGCTTCCCGAAGGGAGAAAGGCGGACAGGTATCCGGTAAGCGGCAGG
GTCGGAACAGGAGAGCGCACGAGGGAGCTTCCAGGGGGAAACGCCTGGTATCTTTATAGTCCTGTCGGGT
TTCGCCACCTCTGACTTGAGCGTCGATTTTTGTGATGCTCGTCAGGGGGGCGGAGCCTATGGAAAAACGC
CAGCAACGCGGCCTTTTTACGGTTCCTGGCCTTTTGCTGGCCTTTTGCTCACATGTTCTTTCCTGCGTTA
TCCCCTGATTCTGTGGATAACCGTATTACCGCCATGCAT
Features (pLannotate 1.2.2; 17 found; start..end, strand, type, name):
      1..364     +  enhancer       CMV enhancer: human cytomegalovirus immediate early enhancer
    367..642     +  promoter       chicken β-actin promoter: No description available
    643..1651    +  intron         chimeric intron: chimera between introns from chicken β-actin and rabbit β-globin
   1700..1729    +  misc_feature   MCS (fragment): multiple cloning site
   1801..1821    +  misc_feature   MCS (fragment): multiple cloning site
   1828..5931    +  CDS            Cas9: Cas9 (Csn1) endonuclease from the Streptococcus pyogenes Type II CRISPR/Cas system generates RNA-guided double strand breaks in DNA
   6091..6147    +  CDS            GCN4 (fragment): GCN4_YEAST - Also known as AAS101 From Saccharomyces cerevisiae (strain ATCC 204508 / S288c) (Baker's yeast).
   6724..6807    +  CDS            large T antigen (fragment): large T antigen from SV40 (simian virus 40)
   6830..6951    +  polyA_signal   SV40 poly(A) signal: SV40 polyadenylation signal
   6985..7413    -  rep_origin     f1 ori (sequence partly withheld): f1 bacteriophage origin of replication; arrow indicates direction of (+) strand synthesis
   7440..7544    +  promoter       AmpR promoter: bla
   7546..7903    +  promoter       SV40 promoter: SV40 enhancer and early promoter
   7938..8732    +  CDS            NeoR/KanR: aminoglycoside phosphotransferase from Tn5; aph(3')-II (or nptII); confers resistance to neomycin, kanamycin, and G418 (Geneticin®)
   8753..8905    +  CDS            ble (fragment): BLE_KLEPN - Experimental evidence at protein level: Swiss-Prot protein existence level 1. Binding protein with a strong affinity to the bleomycin family of antibiotics. Binds to CL990; an antimitotic-antibiotic compound. From Klebsiella pneumoniae.
   8964..9011    +  polyA_signal   HSV TK poly(A) signal: herpes simplex virus thymidine kinase polyadenylation signal (Cole and Stacy, 1985)
   9102..9118    -  polyA_signal   bGH poly(A) signal (fragment): bovine growth hormone polyadenylation signal
   9340..9928    +  rep_origin     ori: high-copy-number ColE1/pMB1/pBR322/pUC origin of replication
