>Addgene plasmid #82560 | pCAG-dCas9-5xPlat2AflD | addgene full sequence | sequence record 380462 | Addgene Partial NGS Result
TAGTTATTAATAGTAATCAATTACGGGGTCATTAGTTCATAGCCCATATATGGAGTTCCGCGTTACATAA
CTTACGGTAAATGGCCCGCCTGGCTGACCGCCCAACGACCCCCGCCCATTGACGTCAATAATGACGTATG
TTCCCATAGTAACGCCAATAGGGACTTTCCATTGACGTCAATGGGTGGAGTATTTACGGTAAACTGCCCA
CTTGGCAGTACATCAAGTGTATCATATGCCAAGTACGCCCCCTATTGACGTCAATGACGGTAAATGGCCC
GCCTGGCATTATGCCCAGTACATGACCTTATGGGACTTTCCTACTTGGCAGTACATCTACGTATTAGTCA
TCGCTATTACCATGGTCGAGGTGAGCCCCACGTTCTGCTTCACTCTCCCCATCTCCCCCCCCTCCCCACC
CCCAATTTTGTATTTATTTATTTTTTAATTATTTTGTGCAGCGATGGGGGCGGGGGGGGGGGGGGSGCGC
GCCRGGSGGGGSGGGGSGGGGSGRGGGGSGGGGSGGGGSGRGGCGGAGAGGTGCGGCGGCAGCCAATCAG
AGCGGCGCGCTCCGAAAGTTTCCTTTTATGGCGAGGCGGCGGCGGCGGCGGCCCTATAAAAAGCGAAGCG
CGCGGCGGGCGGGAGTCGCTGCGCGCTGCCTTCGCCCCGTGCCCCGCTCCGCCGCCGCCTCGCGCCGCCC
GCCCCGGCTCTGACTGACCGCGTTACTCCCACAGGTGAGCGGGCGGGACGGCCCTTCTCCTCCGGGCTGT
AATTAGCGCTTGGTTTAATGACGGCTTGTTTCTTTTCTGTGGCTGCGTGAAAGCCTTGAGGGGCTCCGGG
AGGGCCCTTTGTGCGGGGGGAGCGGCTCGGGGGGTGCGTGCGTGTGTGTGTGCGTGGGGAGCGCCGCGTG
CGGCTCCGCGCTGCCCGGCGGCTGTGAGCGCTGCGGGCGCGGCGCGGGGCTTTGTGCGCTCCGCAGTGTG
CGCGAGGGGAGCGCGGCCGGGGGCGGTGCCCCGCGGTGCGGGGGGGGCTGCGAGGGGAACAAAGGCTGCG
TGCGGGGTGTGTGCGTGGGGGGGTGAGCAGGGGGTGTGGGCGCGTCGGTCGGGCTGCAACCCCCCCTGCA
CCCCCCTCCCCGAGTTGCTGAGCACGGCCCGGCTTCGGGTGCGGGGCTCCGTACGGGGCGTGGCGCGGGG
CTCGCCGTGCCGGGCGGGGGGTGGCGGCAGGTGGGGGTGCCGGGCGGGGCGGGGCCGCCTCGGGCCGGGG
RGGGCTCGGGGGAGGGGCGCGGCGGCCCCCGGAGCGCCGGCGGCTGTCGAGGCGCGGCGAGCCGCAGCCA
TTGCCTTTTATGGTAATCGTGCGAGAGGGCGCAGGGACTTCCTTTGTCCCAAATCTGTGCGGAGCCGAAA
TCTGGGAGGCGCCGCCGCACCCCCTCTAGCGGGCGCGGGGCGAAGCGGTGCGGCGCCGGCAGGAAGGAAA
TGGGCGGGGAGGGCCTTCGTGCGTCGCCGCGCCGCCGTCCCCTTCTCCCTCTCCAGCCTCGGGGCTGTCC
GCGGGGGGACGGCTGCCTTCGGGGGGGACGGGGCAGGGCGGGGTTCGGCTTCTGGCGTGTGACCGGCGGC
TCTAGAGCCTCTGCTAACCATGTTCATGCCTTCTTCTTTTTCCTACAGCTCCTGGGCAACGTGCTGGTTA
TTGTGCTGTCTCATCATTTTGGCAAAGAATTCTGCAGTCGACGGTACCGCGGGCCCCCTAGGCTACGCGC
GCCACCATGCCCAAGAAGAAGCGCAAGGTGGGACGCGTCTGCAGGATATCAAGCTTGCGGTACCGCGGGC
CCGGGATCGCCACCATGGACAAGAAGTACAGCATCGGCCTGGCCATCGGCACCAACTCTGTGGGCTGGGC
CGTGATCACCGACGAGTACAAGGTGCCCAGCAAGAAATTCAAGGTGCTGGGCAACACCGACCGGCACAGC
ATCAAGAAGAACCTGATCGGCGCCCTGCTGTTCGACAGCGGAGAAACAGCCGAGGCCACCCGGCTGAAGA
GAACCGCCAGAAGAAGATACACCAGACGGAAGAACCGGATCTGCTATCTGCAAGAGATCTTCAGCAACGA
GATGGCCAAGGTGGACGACAGCTTCTTCCACAGACTGGAAGAGTCCTTCCTGGTGGAAGAGGATAAGAAG
CACGAGCGGCACCCCATCTTCGGCAACATCGTGGACGAGGTGGCCTACCACGAGAAGTACCCCACCATCT
ACCACCTGAGAAAGAAACTGGTGGACAGCACCGACAAGGCCGACCTGCGGCTGATCTATCTGGCCCTGGC
CCACATGATCAAGTTCCGGGGCCACTTCCTGATCGAGGGCGACCTGAACCCCGACAACAGCGACGTGGAC
AAGCTGTTCATCCAGCTGGTGCAGACCTACAACCAGCTGTTCGAGGAAAACCCCATCAACGCCAGCGGCG
TGGACGCCAAGGCCATCCTGTCTGCCAGACTGAGCAAGAGCAGACGGCTGGAAAATCTGATCGCCCAGCT
GCCCGGCGAGAAGAAGAATGGCCTGTTCGGCAACCTGATTGCCCTGAGCCTGGGCCTGACCCCCAACTTC
AAGAGCAACTTCGACCTGGCCGAGGATGCCAAACTGCAGCTGAGCAAGGACACCTACGACGACGACCTGG
ACAACCTGCTGGCCCAGATCGGCGACCAGTACGCCGACCTGTTTCTGGCCGCCAAGAACCTGTCCGACGC
CATCCTGCTGAGCGACATCCTGAGAGTGAACACCGAGATCACCAAGGCCCCCCTGAGCGCCTCTATGATC
AAGAGATACGACGAGCACCACCAGGACCTGACCCTGCTGAAAGCTCTCGTGCGGCAGCAGCTGCCTGAGA
AGTACAAAGAGATTTTCTTCGACCAGAGCAAGAACGGCTACGCCGGCTACATCGATGGCGGAGCCAGCCA
GGAAGAGTTCTACAAGTTCATCAAGCCCATCCTGGAAAAGATGGACGGCACCGAGGAACTGCTCGTGAAG
CTGAACAGAGAGGACCTGCTGCGGAAGCAGCGGACCTTCGACAACGGCAGCATCCCCCACCAGATCCACC
TGGGAGAGCTGCACGCCATTCTGCGGCGGCAGGAAGATTTTTACCCATTCCTGAAGGACAACCGGGAAAA
GATCGAGAAGATCCTGACCTTCCGCATCCCCTACTACGTGGGCCCTCTGGCCAGGGGAAACAGCAGATTC
GCCTGGATGACCAGAAAGAGCGAGGAAACCATCACCCCCTGGAACTTCGAGGAAGTGGTGGACAAGGGCG
CCAGCGCCCAGAGCTTCATCGAGCGGATGACCAACTTCGATAAGAACCTGCCCAACGAGAAGGTGCTGCC
CAAGCACAGCCTGCTGTACGAGTACTTCACCGTGTACAACGAGCTGACCAAAGTGAAATACGTGACCGAG
GGAATGAGAAAGCCCGCCTTCCTGAGCGGCGAGCAGAAAAAAGCCATCGTGGACCTGCTGTTCAAGACCA
ACCGGAAAGTGACCGTGAAGCAGCTGAAAGAGGACTACTTCAAGAAAATCGAGTGCTTCGACTCCGTGGA
AATCTCCGGCGTGGAAGATCGGTTCAACGCCTCCCTGGGCACATACCACGATCTGCTGAAAATTATCAAG
GACAAGGACTTCCTGGACAATGAGGAAAACGAGGACATTCTGGAAGATATCGTGCTGACCCTGACACTGT
TTGAGGACAGAGAGATGATCGAGGAACGGCTGAAAACCTATGCCCACCTGTTCGACGACAAAGTGATGAA
GCAGCTGAAGCGGCGGAGATACACCGGCTGGGGCAGGCTGAGCCGGAAGCTGATCAACGGCATCCGGGAC
AAGCAGTCCGGCAAGACAATCCTGGATTTCCTGAAGTCCGACGGCTTCGCCAACAGAAACTTCATGCAGC
TGATCCACGACGACAGCCTGACCTTTAAAGAGGACATCCAGAAAGCCCAGGTGTCCGGCCAGGGCGATAG
CCTGCACGAGCACATTGCCAATCTGGCCGGCAGCCCCGCCATTAAGAAGGGCATCCTGCAGACAGTGAAG
GTGGTGGACGAGCTCGTGAAAGTGATGGGCCGGCACAAGCCCGAGAACATCGTGATCGAAATGGCCAGAG
AGAACCAGACCACCCAGAAGGGACAGAAGAACAGCCGCGAGAGAATGAAGCGGATCGAAGAGGGCATCAA
AGAGCTGGGCAGCCAGATCCTGAAAGAACACCCCGTGGAAAACACCCAGCTGCAGAACGAGAAGCTGTAC
CTGTACTACCTGCAGAATGGGCGGGATATGTACGTGGACCAGGAACTGGACATCAACCGGCTGTCCGACT
ACGATGTGGACGCTATCGTGCCTCAGAGCTTTCTGAAGGACGACTCCATCGATAACAAAGTGCTGACTCG
GAGCGACAAGAACCGGGGCAAGAGCGACAACGTGCCCTCCGAAGAGGTCGTGAAGAAGATGAAGAACTAC
TGGCGCCAGCTGCTGAATGCCAAGCTGATTACCCAGAGGAAGTTCGACAATCTGACCAAGGCCGAGAGAG
GCGGCCTGAGCGAACTGGATAAGGCCGGCTTCATCAAGAGACAGCTGGTGGAAACCCGGCAGATCACAAA
GCACGTGGCACAGATCCTGGACTCCCGGATGAACACTAAGTACGACGAGAACGACAAACTGATCCGGGAA
GTGAAAGTGATCACCCTGAAGTCCAAGCTGGTGTCCGATTTCCGGAAGGATTTCCAGTTTTACAAAGTGC
GCGAGATCAACAACTACCACCACGCCCACGACGCCTACCTGAACGCCGTCGTGGGAACCGCCCTGATCAA
AAAGTACCCTAAGCTGGAAAGCGAGTTCGTGTACGGCGACTACAAGGTGTACGACGTGCGGAAGATGATC
GCCAAGAGCGAGCAGGAAATCGGCAAGGCTACCGCCAAGTACTTCTTCTACAGCAACATCATGAACTTTT
TCAAGACCGAGATTACCCTGGCCAACGGCGAGATCCGGAAGCGGCCTCTGATCGAGACAAACGGCGAAAC
AGGCGAGATCGTGTGGGATAAGGGCCGGGACTTTGCCACCGTGCGGAAAGTGCTGTCTATGCCCCAAGTG
AATATCGTGAAAAAGACCGAGGTGCAGACAGGCGGCTTCAGCAAAGAGTCTATCCTGCCCAAGAGGAACA
GCGACAAGCTGATCGCCAGAAAGAAGGACTGGGACCCTAAGAAGTACGGCGGCTTCGACAGCCCCACCGT
GGCCTATTCTGTGCTGGTGGTGGCCAAAGTGGAAAAGGGCAAGTCCAAGAAACTGAAGAGTGTGAAAGAG
CTGCTGGGGATCACCATCATGGAAAGAAGCAGCTTCGAGAAGAATCCCATCGACTTTCTGGAAGCCAAGG
GCTACAAAGAAGTGAAAAAGGACCTGATCATCAAGCTGCCTAAGTACTCCCTGTTCGAGCTGGAAAACGG
CCGGAAGAGAATGCTGGCCTCTGCCGGCGAACTGCAGAAGGGAAACGAACTGGCCCTGCCCTCCAAATAT
GTGAACTTCCTGTACCTGGCCAGCCACTATGAGAAGCTGAAGGGCTCCCCCGAGGATAATGAGCAGAAAC
AGCTGTTTGTGGAACAGCACAAACACTACCTGGACGAGATCATCGAGCAGATCAGCGAGTTCTCCAAGAG
AGTGATCCTGGCCGACGCTAATCTGGACAAGGTGCTGAGCGCCTACAACAAGCACAGAGACAAGCCTATC
AGAGAGCAGGCCGAGAATATCATCCACCTGTTTACCCTGACCAATCTGGGAGCCCCTGCCGCCTTCAAGT
ACTTTGACACCACCATCGACCGGAAGAGGTACACCAGCACCAAAGAGGTGCTGGACGCCACCCTGATCCA
CCAGAGCATCACCGGCCTGTACGAGACACGGATCGACCTGTCTCAGCTGGGAGGCGACGCCTATCCCTAT
GACGTGCCCGATTATGCCAGCCTGGGCAGCGGCTCCCCCAAGAAAAAACGCAAGGTGGAAGATCCTAAGA
AAAAGCGGAAAGTGGACGGCATTGGTAGTGGGAGCAACGGCAGCAGCGGATCCAACGGTCCGACTGACGC
CGCGGAAGAGGAGCTTCTGAGCAAAAACTATCACCTCGAAAACGAGGTTGCGCGACTGAAGAAAGGAAGC
GGGTCCGGTGGAAGTGGCTCCGGATCTGGAGGTTCTGGCAGCGGAGGTAGCGGCAGTGGCGAAGAGCTCC
TTAGTAAGAACTATCATCTGGAAAATGAGGTAGCGCGCTTAAAGAAAGGGTCGGGAAGTGGCGGCAGCGG
AAGTGGGAGTGGAGGGAGCGGTTCTGGCGGTTCCGGCAGTGGAGAGGAGTTGCTGTCTAAGAACTACCAC
TTAGAAAACGAAGTCGCACGGCTAAAAAAAGGTTCCGGCTCCGGCGGCTCCGGTTCTGGAAGCGGGGGCT
CGGGATCAGGTGGATCTGGATCAGGAGAGGAATTGCTTTCCAAAAACTACCACCTTGAGAATGAGGTGGC
CAGGTTAAAGAAGGGGAGCGGCTCGGGGGGTAGTGGATCGGGGTCGGGCGGGTCAGGAAGCGGTGGTAGC
GGATCTGGGGAGGAGCTGCTCTCGAAGAATTACCATTTGGAGAACGAAGTGGCGAGACTAAAGAAGGGAA
GCGGTAGTGGTGGTTCAGGGTCTGGTTCAGGTGGCAGTGGGTCTGGGGGCTCAGGGTCCGGGTAGGCGGC
CGCGACTCTAGATCATAATCAGCCATACCACATTTGTAGAGGTTTTACTTGCTTTAAAAAACCTCCCACA
CCTCCCCCTGAACCTGAAACATAAAATGAATGCAATTGTTGTTGTTAACTTGTTTATTGCAGCTTATAAT
GGTTACAAATAAAGCAATAGCATCACAAATTTCACAAATAAAGCATTTTTTTCACTGCATTCTAGTTGTG
GTTTGTCCAAACTCATCAATGTATCTTAAGGCGTAAATTGTAAGCGTTAATATTTTGTTAAAATTCGCGT
TAAATTTTTGTTAAATCAGCTCATTTTTTAACCAATAGGCCGAAATCGGCAAAATCCCTTATAAATCAAA
AGAATAGACCGAGATAGGGT
[37 nt withheld, positions 7091-7127]
AAAGAACGTGGACTCCAACGTCAAAGG
[49 nt withheld, positions 7155-7203]
T
[91 nt withheld, positions 7205-7295]
G
[124 nt withheld, positions 7297-7420]
CAGGTGGCACTTTTCGGGGAAATGTGCGCGGAACCCCTATTTGTTTATTTTTCTAAATACATTCAAATAT
GTATCCGCTCATGAGACAATAACCCTGATAAATGCTTCAATAATATTGAAAAAGGAAGAGTCCTGAGGCG
GAAAGAACCAGCTGTGGAATGTGTGTCAGTTAGGGTGTGGAAAGTCCCCAGGCTCCCCAGCAGGCAGAAG
TATGCAAAGCATGCATCTCAATTAGTCAGCAACCAGGTGTGGAAAGTCCCCAGGCTCCCCAGCAGGCAGA
AGTATGCAAAGCATGCATCTCAATTAGTCAGCAACCATAGTCCCGCCCCTAACTCCGCCCATCCCGCCCC
TAACTCCGCCCAGTTCCGCCCATTCTCCGCCCCATGGCTGACTAATTTTTTTTATTTATGCAGAGGCCGA
GGCCGCCTCGGCCTCTGAGCTATTCCAGAAGTAGTGAGGAGGCTTTTTTGGAGGCCTAGGCTTTTGCAAA
GATCGATCAAGAGACAGGATGAGGATCGTTTCGCATGATTGAACAAGATGGATTGCACGCAGGTTCTCCG
GCCGCTTGGGTGGAGAGGCTATTCGGCTATGACTGGGCACAACAGACAATCGGCTGCTCTGATGCCGCCG
TGTTCCGGCTGTCAGCGCAGGGGCGCCCGGTTCTTTTTGTCAAGACCGACCTGTCCGGTGCCCTGAATGA
ACTGCAAGACGAGGCAGCGCGGCTATCGTGGCTGGCCACGACGGGCGTTCCTTGCGCAGCTGTGCTCGAC
GTTGTCACTGAAGCGGGAAGGGACTGGCTGCTATTGGGCGAAGTGCCGGGGCAGGATCTCCTGTCATCTC
ACCTTGCTCCTGCCGAGAAAGTATCCATCATGGCTGATGCAATGCGGCGGCTGCATACGCTTGATCCGGC
TACCTGCCCATTCGACCACCAAGCGAAACATCGCATCGAGCGAGCACGTACTCGGATGGAAGCCGGTCTT
GTCGATCAGGATGATCTGGACGAAGAGCATCAGGGGCTCGCGCCAGCCGAACTGTTCGCCAGGCTCAAGG
CGAGCATGCCCGACGGCGAGGATCTCGTCGTGACCCATGGCGATGCCTGCTTGCCGAATATCATGGTGGA
AAATGGCCGCTTTTCTGGATTCATCGACTGTGGCCGGCTGGGTGTGGCGGACCGCTATCAGGACATAGCG
TTGGCTACCCGTGATATTGCTGAAGAGCTTGGCGGCGAATGGGCTGACCGCTTCCTCGTGCTTTACGGTA
TCGCCGCTCCCGATTCGCAGCGCATCGCCTTCTATCGCCTTCTTGACGAGTTCTTCTGAGCGGGACTCTG
GGGTTCGAAATGACCGACCAAGCGACGCCCAACCTGCCATCACGAGATTTCGATTCCACCGCCGCCTTCT
ATGAAAGGTTGGGCTTCGGAATCGTTTTCCGGGACGCCGGCTGGATGATCCTCCAGCGCGGGGATCTCAT
GCTGGAGTTCTTCGCCCACCCTAGGGGGAGGCTAACTGAAACACGGAAGGAGACAATACCGGAAGGAACC
CGCGCTATGACGGCAATAAAAAGACAGAATAAAACGCACGGTGTTGGGTCGTTTGTTCATAAACGCGGGG
TTCGGTCCCAGGGCTGGCACTCTGTCGATACCCCACCGAGACCCCATTGGGGCCAATACGCCCGCGTTTC
TTCCTTTTCCCCACCCCACCCCCCAAGTTCGGGTGAAGGCCCAGGGCTCGCAGCCAACGTCGGGGCGGCA
GGCCCTGCCATAGCCTCAGGTTACTCATATATACTTTAGATTGATTTAAAACTTCATTTTTAATTTAAAA
GGATCTAGGTGAAGATCCTTTTTGATAATCTCATGACCAAAATCCCTTAACGTGAGTTTTCGTTCCACTG
AGCGTCAGACCCCGTAGAAAAGATCAAAGGATCTTCTTGAGATCCTTTTTTTCTGCGCGTAATCTGCTGC
TTGCAAACAAAAAAACCACCGCTACCAGCGGTGGTTTGTTTGCCGGATCAAGAGCTACCAACTCTTTTTC
CGAAGGTAACTGGCTTCAGCAGAGCGCAGATACCAAATACTGTTCTTCTAGTGTAGCCGTAGTTAGGCCA
CCACTTCAAGAACTCTGTAGCACCGCCTACATACCTCGCTCTGCTAATCCTGTTACCAGTGGCTGCTGCC
AGTGGCGATAAGTCGTGTCTTACCGGGTTGGACTCAAGACGATAGTTACCGGATAAGGCGCAGCGGTCGG
GCTGAACGGGGGGTTCGTGCACACAGCCCAGCTTGGAGCGAACGACCTACACCGAACTGAGATACCTACA
GCGTGAGCTATGAGAAAGCGCCACGCTTCCCGAAGGGAGAAAGGCGGACAGGTATCCGGTAAGCGGCAGG
GTCGGAACAGGAGAGCGCACGAGGGAGCTTCCAGGGGGAAACGCCTGGTATCTTTATAGTCCTGTCGGGT
TTCGCCACCTCTGACTTGAGCGTCGATTTTTGTGATGCTCGTCAGGGGGGCGGAGCCTATGGAAAAACGC
CAGCAACGCGGCCTTTTTACGGTTCCTGGCCTTTTGCTGGCCTTTTGCTCACATGTTCTTTCCTGCGTTA
TCCCCTGATTCTGTGGATAACCGTATTACCGCCATGCAT
Features (pLannotate 1.2.2; 17 found; start..end, strand, type, name):
     61..364     +  enhancer       CMV enhancer: human cytomegalovirus immediate early enhancer
    366..641     +  promoter       chicken β-actin promoter: No description available
    642..1658    +  intron         chimeric intron: chimera between introns from chicken β-actin and rabbit β-globin
   1707..1736    +  misc_feature   MCS (fragment): multiple cloning site
   1808..1828    +  misc_feature   MCS (fragment): multiple cloning site
   1835..5938    +  CDS            Cas9: Cas9 (Csn1) endonuclease from the Streptococcus pyogenes Type II CRISPR/Cas system generates RNA-guided double strand breaks in DNA
   6098..6154    +  CDS            GCN4 (fragment): GCN4_YEAST - Also known as AAS101 From Saccharomyces cerevisiae (strain ATCC 204508 / S288c) (Baker's yeast).
   6731..6814    +  CDS            large T antigen (fragment): large T antigen from SV40 (simian virus 40)
   6837..6958    +  polyA_signal   SV40 poly(A) signal: SV40 polyadenylation signal
   6992..7420    -  rep_origin     f1 ori (sequence partly withheld): f1 bacteriophage origin of replication; arrow indicates direction of (+) strand synthesis
   7447..7551    +  promoter       AmpR promoter: bla
   7553..7910    +  promoter       SV40 promoter: SV40 enhancer and early promoter
   7945..8739    +  CDS            NeoR/KanR: aminoglycoside phosphotransferase from Tn5; aph(3')-II (or nptII); confers resistance to neomycin, kanamycin, and G418 (Geneticin®)
   8760..8912    +  CDS            ble (fragment): BLE_KLEPN - Experimental evidence at protein level: Swiss-Prot protein existence level 1. Binding protein with a strong affinity to the bleomycin family of antibiotics. Binds to CL990; an antimitotic-antibiotic compound. From Klebsiella pneumoniae.
   8971..9018    +  polyA_signal   HSV TK poly(A) signal: herpes simplex virus thymidine kinase polyadenylation signal (Cole and Stacy, 1985)
   9109..9125    -  polyA_signal   bGH poly(A) signal (fragment): bovine growth hormone polyadenylation signal
   9347..9935    +  rep_origin     ori: high-copy-number ColE1/pMB1/pBR322/pUC origin of replication
