[The description below was written by a language model from this plasmid's Addgene catalogue record and pLannotate feature annotations shown in this document.]
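Description:
pCAG-dCas9-5xPlat2AflD is a roughly 10 kb mammalian expression plasmid built on the pCAG backbone. It produces a catalytically inactive Streptococcus pyogenes Cas9 (dCas9) fused to a C-terminal peptide repeat array. Transcription is driven by the CAG promoter, annotated here as the CMV immediate-early enhancer, the chicken β-actin promoter and a chimeric β-actin/β-globin intron, which together give strong, broadly active expression in mammalian cells. The Cas9 coding sequence is followed by a region in which the annotation detects a fragment of yeast GCN4. This fits a SunTag-style array of GCN4 epitopes, and the construct name and purpose field indicate five copies separated by 22-amino-acid linkers. Only one repeat is picked up by the automated annotation, and the annotation tool labels the nuclease simply as Cas9 without showing the inactivating mutations. A short SV40 large T antigen fragment near the end of the open reading frame probably represents a nuclear localisation signal, and an SV40 polyadenylation signal terminates the transcript.

For propagation, the plasmid carries a high-copy ColE1/pUC-type origin and an f1 origin. A single NeoR/KanR (Tn5 aminoglycoside phosphotransferase) gene sits behind tandem bacterial (bla) and SV40 early promoters, with an HSV TK polyadenylation signal. It provides kanamycin selection in E. coli and G418 selection in mammalian cells. The depositor and repository sequences give essentially identical feature maps, although the repository sequence contains ambiguous bases in the GC-rich CAG region.

The associated publication concerns targeted DNA demethylation. In that system a guide RNA, supplied separately, directs the dCas9-peptide array to a locus, where the epitopes recruit multiple copies of an scFv-TET1 catalytic domain fusion expressed from another construct.
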