Addgene plasmid #82560: pCAG-dCas9-5xPlat2AflD
Purpose: Expression vector for Cas9 peptide array (linker length: 22aa).
Depositing lab: Izuho Hatada. Publication: Targeted DNA demethylation in vivo using dCas9-peptide repeat and scFv-TET1 catalytic domain fusions. Morita S, Noguchi H, Horii T, Nakabayashi K, Kimura M, Okamura K, Sakai A, Nakashima H, Hata K, Nakashima K, Hatada I. Nat Biotechnol. 2016 Aug 29. doi: 10.1038/nbt.3658. PubMed 27571369.
Backbone
  Vector backbone: pCAG
  Vector type: Mammalian Expression
  Selectable markers: Neomycin (select with G418)
Growth in bacteria
  Bacterial resistance: Kanamycin, 50 μg/mL
  Growth temperature: 37°C
  Growth strain: DH5alpha ; TOP10
  Copy number: Unknown
Gene/Insert
  Gene/Insert name: dCas9-5xPlat2AflD
  GenBank ID: LC169509
Resource information
  A portion of this plasmid was derived from a plasmid made by: pCAG vector is from Dr. Dr Jun-ichi Miyazaki. The dCas9 fragment was amplified from Addgene plasmid 60903 by PCR.
Terms and licenses: Academic/Nonprofit Terms; Industry Terms: Not Available to Industry
Depositor comments: Please note that the Addgene verified sequence contains ambiguous bases in the CAG promoter due to GC-rich regions.
How to cite: pCAG-dCas9-5xPlat2AflD was a gift from Izuho Hatada (Addgene plasmid # 82560 ; http://n2t.net/addgene:82560 ; RRID:Addgene_82560)
