>Addgene plasmid #82560 | pCAG-dCas9-5xPlat2AflD | addgene partial sequence | sequence record 160064 | dCas9-F2 5'-CCAAAGAGGTGCTGGACG-3'
TGTACGAGACACGGATCGACCTGTCTCAGCTGGGAGGCGACGCCTATCCCTATGACGTGCCCGATTATGC
CAGCCTGGGCAGCGGCTCCCCCAAGAAAAAACGCAAGGTGGAAGATCCTAAGAAAAAGCGGAAAGTGGAC
GGCATTGGTAGTGGGAGCAACGGCAGCAGCGGATCCAACGGTCCGACTGACGCCGCGGAAGAGGAGCTTC
TGAGCAAAAACTATCACCTCGAAAACGAGGTTGCGCGACTGAAGAAAGGAAGCGGGTCCGGTGGAAGTGG
CTCCGGATCTGGAGGTTCTGGCAGCGGAGGTAGCGGCAGTGGCGAAGAGCTCCTTAGTAAGAACTATCAT
CTGGAAAATGAGGTAGCGCGCTTAAAGAAAGGGTCGGGAAGTGGCGGCAGCGGAAGTGGGAGTGGAGGGA
GCGGTTCTGGCGGTTCCGGCAGTGGAGAGGAGTTGCTGTCTAAGAACTACCACTTAGAAAACGAAGTCGC
ACGGCTAAAAAAAGGTTCCGGCTCCGGCGGCTCCGGTTCTGGAAGCGGGGGCTCGGGATCAGGTGGATCT
GGATCAGGAGAGGAATTGCTTTCCAAAAACTACCACCTTGAGAATGAGGTGGCCAGGTTAAAGAAGGGGA
GCGGCTCGGGGGGTAGTGGATCGGGGTCGGGCGGGTCAGGA
