>Addgene plasmid #82560 | pCAG-dCas9-5xPlat2AflD | addgene partial sequence | sequence record 160065 | dCas9-R2 5'-GGGTTTCCACCAGCTGTCTC-3'
TTCGCTCAGGCCGCCTCTCTCGGCCTTGGTCAGATTGTCGAACTTCCTCTGGGTAATCAGCTTGGCATTC
AGCAGCTGGCGCCAGTAGTTCTTCATCTTCTTCACGACCTCTTCGGAGGGCACGTTGTCGCTCTTGCCCC
GGTTCTTGTCGCTCCGAGTCAGCACTTTGTTATCGATGGAGTCGTCCTTCAGAAAGCTCTGAGGCACGAT
AGCGTCCACATCGTAGTCGGACAGCCGGTTGATGTCCAGTTCCTGGTCCACGTACATATCCCGCCCATTC
TGCAGGTAGTACAGGTACAGCTTCTCGTTCTGCAGCTGGGTGTTTTCCACGGGGTGTTCTTTCAGGATCT
GGCTGCCCAGCTCTTTGATGCCCTCTTCGATCCGCTTCATTCTCTCGCGGCTGTTCTTCTGTCCCTTCTG
GGTGGTCTGGTTCTCTCTGGCCATTTCGATCACGATGTTCTCGGGCTTGTGCCGGCCCATCACTTTCACG
AGCTCGTCCACCACCTTCACTGTCTGCAGGATGCCCTTCTTAATGGCGGGGCTGCCGGCCAGATTGGCAA
TGTGCTCGTGCAGGCTATCGCCCTGGCCGGACACCTGGGCTTTCTGGATGTCCTCTTTAAAGGTCAGGCT
GTCGTCGTGGATCAGCTGCATGAAGTTTCTGTTGGCGAAGCCGTCGGACTTCAGGAAATCCAGGATTGTC
TTGCCGGACTGCTTGTCCCGGATGCCGTTGATCAGCTTCCGGCTCAGCCTGCCCCAGCCGGTGTATCTCC
GCCGCTTCAGCTGCTTCATCACTTTGTCGTCGA
